>Addgene plasmid #233355 | pCDNA5/FRT_CMV_NES-Kinprola_on-mEGFP | addgene full sequence | sequence record 466631 | Addgene NGS Result
GACGGATCGGGAGATCTCCCGATCCCCTATGGTGCACTCTCAGTACAATCTGCTCTGATGCCGCATAGTT
AAGCCAGTATCTGCTCCCTGCTTGTGTGTTGGAGGTCGCTGAGTAGTGCGCGAGCAAAATTTAAGCTACA
ACAAGGCAAGGCTTGACCGACAATTGCATGAAGAATCTGCTTAGGGTTAGGCGTTTTGCGCTGCTTCGCG
ATGTACGGGCCAGATATACGCGTTGACATTGATTATTGACTAGTTATTAATAGTAATCAATTACGGGGTC
ATTAGTTCATAGCCCATATATGGAGTTCCGCGTTACATAACTTACGGTAAATGGCCCGCCTGGCTGACCG
CCCAACGACCCCCGCCCATTGACGTCAATAATGACGTATGTTCCCATAGTAACGCCAATAGGGACTTTCC
ATTGACGTCAATGGGTGGAGTATTTACGGTAAACTGCCCACTTGGCAGTACATCAAGTGTATCATATGCC
AAGTACGCCCCCTATTGACGTCAATGACGGTAAATGGCCCGCCTGGCATTATGCCCAGTACATGACCTTA
TGGGACTTTCCTACTTGGCAGTACATCTACGTATTAGTCATCGCTATTACCATGGTGATGCGGTTTTGGC
AGTACATCAATGGGCGTGGATAGCGGTTTGACTCACGGGGATTTCCAAGTCTCCACCCCATTGACGTCAA
TGGGAGTTTGTTTTGGCACCAAAATCAACGGGACTTTCCAAAATGTCGTAACAACTCCGCCCCATTGACG
CAAATGGGCGGTAGGCGTGTACGGTGGGAGGTCTATATAAGCAGAGCTCTCTGGCTAACTAGAGAACCCA
CTGCTTACTGGCTTATCGAAATTAATACGACTCACTATAGGGAGACCCAAGCTGGCTAGCGTTTAAACTT
ACCACCATGCTGCAGAACGAGCTTGCTCTTAAGTTGGCTGGACTTGATATTAACAAGACTGGAGGTTCTT
TTGCCCGCGAGACCTTCCAGGCCTTCCGCACCACCGACGTCGGCCGCAAGCTGATCATCGATCAGAACGT
TTTTATCGAGGGTACGCTGCCGATGGGTGTCGTCCGCCCGCTGACTGAAGTCGAGATGGACCATTACCGC
GAGCCGTTCCTGAATCCTGTTGACCGCGAGCCACTGTGGCGCTTCCCAAACGAGCTGCCAATCGCCGGTG
AGCCAGCGAACATCGTCGCGCTGGTCGAAGAATACATGGACTGGCTGCACCAGTCCCCTGTCCCGAAGCT
GCTGTTCTGGGGCACCCCAGGCGTTCTGATCCCACCGGCCGAAGCCGCTCGCCTGGCCAAAAGCCTGCCT
AACTGCAAGGCTGTGGACATCGGCCCGGGTCTGAATCTGCTGCAAGAAGACAACCCGGACCTGATCGGCA
GCGAGATCGCGCGCTGGCTGTCTACTCTGGAGATTGGTGGCACCGGTGGCTCTGGCGGTACCGGTGGCTC
TGGCGGTTCTATCGGTACTGGCTTTCCATTCGACCCCCATTATGTGGAAGTCCTGGGCGAGCGCATGCAC
TACGTCGATGTTGGTCCGCGCGATGGCACCCCTGTGCTGTTCCTGCACGGTAACCCGACCTCCTCCTACG
TGTGGCGCAACATCATCCCGCATGTTGCACCGACCCATCGCTGCATTGCTCCAGACCTGATCGGTATGGG
CAAATCCGACAAACCAGACCTGGGTTATTTCTTCGACGACCACGTCCGCTTCATGGATGCCTTCATCGAA
GCCCTGGGTCTGGAAGAGGTCGTCCTGGTCATTCACGACTGGGGCTCCGCTCTGGGTTTCCACTGGGCCA
AGCGCAATCCAGAGCGCGTCAAAGGTATTGCATTTATGGAGTTCATCCGCCCTATCCCGACCTGGGACGA
ATGGGCTCCGGGTTCTCTGCGTCGCGCCACCCTGGTGGACCCTCCTCCTCCGCCACCGCCACCACCGCCG
CCGCCGCCACCACCACCTCCTCCGCCTCCTCCACCACCACCGCCACCGCCTCCACCACCTGGCGGCAGCG
CCTGTGACTATCATTTAGGAAACATTTCAAGACTGTCAAATAAGCATTTCCAAATACTACTAGGAGAAGA
CGGTAACCTTTTATTGAATGACATTTCCACTAATGGGACCTGGTTAAATGGGCAAAAAGTCGAGAAGAAC
AGCTATCAGTTACTGTCTCAAGGTGATGAAATAACCGTTGGTGTAGGCGTGGAATCAGATATTTTATCTC
TGGTCATTTTCATAAACGACAAATTTAAGCAGTGCCTCGAGCAGAACAAAGTTGATCGCGGTGGCGGTAT
GCATAAGTTTTCTCAAGAACAGATCGGCGAAAACATTGTGTGCAGGGTCATTTGTACCACGGGTCAAATT
CCCATCCGAGATTTGTCAGCTGATATTTCACAAGTGCTTAAGGAAAAACGATCCATAAAGAAAGTTTGGA
CATTTGGTAGAAACCCAGGTTCTGCCAAGGAGACCTTCCAGGCCTTCCGCAGCGGAGGTTCTATGGTGAG
CAAGGGCGAGGAGCTGTTCACCGGGGTGGTGCCCATCCTGGTCGAGCTGGACGGCGACGTAAACGGCCAC
AAGTTCAGCGTGTCCGGCGAGGGCGAGGGCGATGCCACCTACGGCAAGCTGACCCTGAAGTTCATCTGCA
CCACCGGCAAGCTGCCCGTGCCCTGGCCCACCCTCGTGACCACCCTGACCTACGGCGTGCAGTGCTTCAG
CCGCTACCCCGACCACATGAAGCAGCACGACTTCTTCAAGTCCGCCATGCCCGAAGGCTACGTCCAGGAG
CGCACCATCTTCTTCAAGGACGACGGCAACTACAAGACCCGCGCCGAGGTGAAGTTCGAGGGCGACACCC
TGGTGAACCGCATCGAGCTGAAGGGCATCGACTTCAAGGAGGACGGCAACATCCTGGGGCACAAGCTGGA
GTACAACTACAACAGCCACAACGTCTATATCATGGCCGACAAGCAGAAGAACGGCATCAAGGTGAACTTC
AAGATCCGCCACAACATCGAGGACGGCAGCGTGCAGCTCGCCGACCACTACCAGCAGAACACCCCCATCG
GCGACGGCCCCGTGCTGCTGCCCGACAACCACTACCTGAGCACCCAGTCCAAACTGAGCAAAGACCCCAA
CGAGAAGCGCGATCACATGGTCCTGCTGGAGTTCGTGACCGCCGCCGGGATCACTCTCGGCATGGACGAG
CTGTACAAGTAATCTAGAGGGCCCGTTTAAACCCGCTGATCAGCCTCGACTGTGCCTTCTAGTTGCCAGC
CATCTGTTGTTTGCCCCTCCCCCGTGCCTTCCTTGACCCTGGAAGGTGCCACTCCCACTGTCCTTTCCTA
ATAAAATGAGGAAATTGCATCGCATTGTCTGAGTAGGTGTCATTCTATTCTGGGGGGTGGGGTGGGGCAG
GACAGCAAGGGGGAGGATTGGGAAGACAATAGCAGGCATGCTGGGGATGCGGTGGGCTCTATGGCTTCTG
AGGCGGAAAGAACCAGCTGGGGCTCTAGGGGGTATCCCC
[124 nt withheld, positions 3540-3663]
C
[91 nt withheld, positions 3665-3755]
AGGGTGATGGTTCACGTACCTAGAAGTTCCTATTCCGAAGTTCCTATTCTCTAGAAAGTATAGGAACTTC
CTTGGCCAAAAAGCCTGAACTCACCGCGACGTCTGTCGAGAAGTTTCTGATCGAAAAGTTCGACAGCGTC
TCCGACCTGATGCAGCTCTCGGAGGGCGAAGAATCTCGTGCTTTCAGCTTCGATGTAGGAGGGCGTGGAT
ATGTCCTGCGGGTAAATAGCTGCGCCGATGGTTTCTACAAAGATCGTTATGTTTATCGGCACTTTGCATC
GGCCGCGCTCCCGATTCCGGAAGTGCTTGACATTGGGGAATTCAGCGAGAGCCTGACCTATTGCATCTCC
CGCCGTGCACAGGGTGTCACGTTGCAAGACCTGCCTGAAACCGAACTGCCCGCTGTTCTGCAGCCGGTCG
CGGAGGCCATGGATGCGATCGCTGCGGCCGATCTTAGCCAGACGAGCGGGTTCGGCCCATTCGGACCGCA
AGGAATCGGTCAATACACTACATGGCGTGATTTCATATGCGCGATTGCTGATCCCCATGTGTATCACTGG
CAAACTGTGATGGACGACACCGTCAGTGCGTCCGTCGCGCAGGCTCTCGATGAGCTGATGCTTTGGGCCG
AGGACTGCCCCGAAGTCCGGCACCTCGTGCACGCGGATTTCGGCTCCAACAATGTCCTGACGGACAATGG
CCGCATAACAGCGGTCATTGACTGGAGCGAGGCGATGTTCGGGGATTCCCAATACGAGGTCGCCAACATC
TTCTTCTGGAGGCCGTGGTTGGCTTGTATGGAGCAGCAGACGCGCTACTTCGAGCGGAGGCATCCGGAGC
TTGCAGGATCGCCGCGGCTCCGGGCGTATATGCTCCGCATTGGTCTTGACCAACTCTATCAGAGCTTGGT
TGACGGCAATTTCGATGATGCAGCTTGGGCGCAGGGTCGATGCGACGCAATCGTCCGATCCGGAGCCGGG
ACTGTCGGGCGTACACAAATCGCCCGCAGAAGCGCGGCCGTCTGGACCGATGGCTGTGTAGAAGTACTCG
CCGATAGTGGAAACCGACGCCCCAGCACTCGTCCGAGGGCAAAGGAATAGCACGTACTACGAGATTTCGA
TTCCACCGCCGCCTTCTATGAAAGGTTGGGCTTCGGAATCGTTTTCCGGGACGCCGGCTGGATGATCCTC
CAGCGCGGGGATCTCATGCTGGAGTTCTTCGCCCACCCCAACTTGTTTATTGCAGCTTATAATGGTTACA
AATAAAGCAATAGCATCACAAATTTCACAAATAAAGCATTTTTTTCACTGCATTCTAGTTGTGGTTTGTC
CAAACTCATCAATGTATCTTATCATGTCTGTATACCGTCGACCTCTAGCTAGAGCTTGGCGTAATCATGG
TCATAGCTGTTTCCTGTGTGAAATTGTTATCCGCTCACAATTCCACACAACATACGAGCCGGAAGCATAA
AGTGTAAAGCCTGGGGTGCCTAATGAGTGAGCTAACTCACATTAATTGCGTTGCGCTCACTGCCCGCTTT
CCAGTCGGGAAACCTGTCGTGCCAGCTGCATTAATGAATCGGCCAACGCGCGGGGAGAGGCGGTTTGCGT
ATTGGGCGCTCTTCCGCTTCCTCGCTCACTGACTCGCTGCGCTCGGTCGTTCGGCTGCGGCGAGCGGTAT
CAGCTCACTCAAAGGCGGTAATACGGTTATCCACAGAATCAGGGGATAACGCAGGAAAGAACATGTGAGC
AAAAGGCCAGCAAAAGGCCAGGAACCGTAAAAAGGCCGCGTTGCTGGCGTTTTTCCATAGGCTCCGCCCC
CCCTGACGAGCATCACAAAAATCGACGCTCAAGTCAGAGGTGGCGAAACCCGACAGGACTATAAAGATAC
CAGGCGTTTCCCCCTGGAAGCTCCCTCGTGCGCTCTCCTGTTCCGACCCTGCCGCTTACCGGATACCTGT
CCGCCTTTCTCCCTTCGGGAAGCGTGGCGCTTTCTCATAGCTCACGCTGTAGGTATCTCAGTTCGGTGTA
GGTCGTTCGCTCCAAGCTGGGCTGTGTGCACGAACCCCCCGTTCAGCCCGACCGCTGCGCCTTATCCGGT
AACTATCGTCTTGAGTCCAACCCGGTAAGACACGACTTATCGCCACTGGCAGCAGCCACTGGTAACAGGA
TTAGCAGAGCGAGGTATGTAGGCGGTGCTACAGAGTTCTTGAAGTGGTGGCCTAACTACGGCTACACTAG
AAGAACAGTATTTGGTATCTGCGCTCTGCTGAAGCCAGTTACCTTCGGAAAAAGAGTTGGTAGCTCTTGA
TCCGGCAAACAAACCACCGCTGGTAGCGGTGGTTTTTTTGTTTGCAAGCAGCAGATTACGCGCAGAAAAA
AAGGATCTCAAGAAGATCCTTTGATCTTTTCTACGGGGTCTGACGCTCAGTGGAACGAAAACTCACGTTA
AGGGATTTTGGTCATGAGATTATCAAAAAGGATCTTCACCTAGATCCTTTTAAATTAAAAATGAAGTTTT
AAATCAATCTAAAGTATATATGAGTAAACTTGGTCTGACAGTTACCAATGCTTAATCAGTGAGGCACCTA
TCTCAGCGATCTGTCTATTTCGTTCATCCATAGTTGCCTGACTCCCCGTCGTGTAGATAACTACGATACG
GGAGGGCTTACCATCTGGCCCCAGTGCTGCAATGATACCGCGAGACCCACGCTCACCGGCTCCAGATTTA
TCAGCAATAAACCAGCCAGCCGGAAGGGCCGAGCGCAGAAGTGGTCCTGCAACTTTATCCGCCTCCATCC
AGTCTATTAATTGTTGCCGGGAAGCTAGAGTAAGTAGTTCGCCAGTTAATAGTTTGCGCAACGTTGTTGC
CATTGCTACAGGCATCGTGGTGTCACGCTCGTCGTTTGGTATGGCTTCATTCAGCTCCGGTTCCCAACGA
TCAAGGCGAGTTACATGATCCCCTATGTTGTGCAAAAAAGCGGTTAGCTCCTTCGGTCCTCCGATCGTTG
TCAGAAGTAAGTTGGCCGCAGTGTTATCACTCATGGTTATGGCAGCACTGCATAATTCTCTTACTGTCAT
GCCATCCGTAAGATGCTTTTCTGTGACTGGTGAGTACTCAACCAAGTCATTCTGAGAATAGTGTATGCGG
CGACCGAGTTGCTCTTGCCCGGCGTCAATACGGGATAATACCGCGCCACATAGCAGAACTTTAAAAGTGC
TCATCATTGGAAAACGTTCTTCGGGGCGAAAACTCTCAAGGATCTTACCGCTGTTGAGATCCAGTTCGAT
GTAACCCACTCGTGCACCCAACTGATCTTCAGCATCTTTTACTTTCACCAGCGTTTCTGGGTGAGCAAAA
ACAGGAAGGCAAAATGCCGCAAAAAAGGGAATAAGGGCGACACGGAAATGTTGAATACTCATACTCTTCC
TTTTTCAATATTATTGAAGCATTTATCAGGGTTATTGTCTCATGAGCGGATACATATTTGAATGTATTTA
GAAAAATAAACAAATAGGGGTTCCGCGCACATTTCCCCGAAAAGTGCCACCTGACGTC
Features (pLannotate 1.2.2; 24 found; start..end, strand, type, name):
     28..80      -  misc_feature   bom (fragment): basis of mobility region from pBR322
    235..614     +  enhancer       CMV enhancer: human cytomegalovirus immediate early enhancer
    615..818     +  promoter       CMV promoter: human cytomegalovirus (CMV) immediate early promoter
    814..847     +  LTR            5' LTR (truncated) (fragment): truncated 5' long terminal repeat (LTR) from HIV-1
    863..881     +  promoter       T7 promoter: promoter for bacteriophage T7 RNA polymerase
    980..1435    +  CDS            HaloTag® (fragment): modified bacterial dehalogenase that forms covalent bonds with chloroalkane derivatives
   1481..1894    +  CDS            HaloTag® (fragment): modified bacterial dehalogenase that forms covalent bonds with chloroalkane derivatives
   2030..2299    +  CDS            RAD53 (fragment): RAD53_YEAST - Also known as MEC2, SAD1, SPK1. Experimental evidence at protein level: Swiss-Prot protein existence level 1. Controls S-phase checkpoint as well as G1 and G2 DNA damage checkpoints. Phosphorylates proteins on serine, threonine, and tyrosine. Prevents entry into anaphase and mitotic exit after DNA damage via regulation of the Polo kinase CDC5. Seems to be involved in the phosphorylation of RPH1. From Saccharomyces cerevisiae (strain ATCC 204508 / S288c) (Baker's yeast).
   2315..2467    +  CDS            RAD53 (fragment): RAD53_YEAST - Also known as MEC2, SAD1, SPK1. Experimental evidence at protein level: Swiss-Prot protein existence level 1. Controls S-phase checkpoint as well as G1 and G2 DNA damage checkpoints. Phosphorylates proteins on serine, threonine, and tyrosine. Prevents entry into anaphase and mitotic exit after DNA damage via regulation of the Polo kinase CDC5. Seems to be involved in the phosphorylation of RPH1. From Saccharomyces cerevisiae (strain ATCC 204508 / S288c) (Baker's yeast).
   2513..3229    +  CDS            mEGFP: mEGFP is a basic (constitutively fluorescent) green fluorescent protein published in 2002, derived from Aequorea victoria. It has moderate acid sensitivity.
   3270..3494    +  polyA_signal   bGH poly(A) signal: bovine growth hormone polyadenylation signal
   3498..3519    +  promoter       SV40 promoter (fragment): SV40 enhancer and early promoter
   3540..3773    +  rep_origin     f1 ori (fragment) (sequence partly withheld): f1 bacteriophage origin of replication; arrow indicates direction of (+) strand synthesis
   3778..3825    +  protein_bind   FRT: FLP-mediated recombination occurs in the 8-bp core sequence TCTAGAAA (Turan and Bode, 2011). FLP recombinase from the Saccharomyces cerevisiae 2μ plasmid
   3833..4855    +  CDS            HygR: aminoglycoside phosphotransferase from E. coli; aph(4)-Ia; confers resistance to hygromycin
   4865..4990    +  CDS            ble (fragment): BLE_KLEPN - Experimental evidence at protein level: Swiss-Prot protein existence level 1. Binding protein with a strong affinity to the bleomycin family of antibiotics. Binds to CL990; an antimitotic-antibiotic compound. From Klebsiella pneumoniae.
   4985..5106    +  polyA_signal   SV40 poly(A) signal: SV40 polyadenylation signal
   5179..5195    -  protein_bind   lac operator: The lac repressor binds to the lac operator to inhibit transcription in E. coli. This inhibition can be relieved by adding lactose or isopropyl-β-D-thiogalactopyranoside (IPTG). lac repressor encoded by lacI
   5203..5233    -  promoter       lac promoter: promoter for the E. coli lac operon
   5248..5269    -  protein_bind   CAP binding site: CAP binding activates transcription in the presence of cAMP. E. coli catabolite activator protein
   5282..5374    -  CDS            lacI (fragment): lac repressor; lacI; The lac repressor binds to the lac operator to inhibit transcription in E. coli. This inhibition can be relieved by adding lactose or isopropyl-β-D-thiogalactopyranoside (IPTG).
   5557..6146    -  rep_origin     ori: high-copy-number ColE1/pMB1/pBR322/pUC origin of replication
   6317..7177    -  CDS            AmpR: β-lactamase; bla; confers resistance to ampicillin, carbenicillin, and related antibiotics
   7178..7282    -  promoter       AmpR promoter: bla
