[The description below was written by a language model from this plasmid's Addgene catalogue record and pLannotate feature annotations shown in this document.]
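Description:
pCDNA5/FRT_CMV_NES-Kinprola_on-mEGFP is a 7.3 kb mammalian expression plasmid built on the pcDNA5/FRT backbone. It is propagated in E. coli through a high-copy ColE1/pUC-type origin with ampicillin selection (AmpR under its own bla promoter). The backbone carries a single FRT site placed directly upstream of a hygromycin resistance coding sequence followed by an SV40 poly(A) signal. No promoter is annotated immediately before HygR. This fits the standard design, in which FLP-mediated recombination into a genomic FRT landing site supplies the promoter and makes cells hygromycin-resistant, allowing isogenic stable lines to be made. The plasmid can also be used for transient transfection. Short annotated fragments (HIV-1 LTR, ble, lacI, f1 ori, SV40 promoter, bom) appear to be backbone remnants or partial matches rather than functional modules.

The payload is a roughly 2.3 kb synthetic open reading frame driven by the CMV enhancer/immediate-early promoter and terminated by the bGH poly(A) signal, with a T7 promoter upstream of the insert. It encodes Kinprola_on, described as a constitutively active positive control for the Kinprola kinase activity recorder. An N-terminal nuclear export signal favours cytoplasmic localisation, and a C-terminal monomeric EGFP reports expression level and location. The feature table shows two separate HaloTag fragments followed by two fragments matching yeast RAD53. This suggests a rearranged or split HaloTag joined to a RAD53-derived domain, although the record does not explain the exact architecture or what makes the "on" variant constitutive. HaloTag reacts covalently with chloroalkane ligands, which fits the recorder's chemical labeling readout. The construct serves as a reference for maximal labeling in mammalian cell lines.
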