Addgene plasmid #233355: pCDNA5/FRT_CMV_NES-Kinprola_on-mEGFP
Purpose: CMV driven expression of the consitutively active kinase activity recorder positive control Kinprola_on in mammalian cell lines fused to mEGFP
Depositing lab: Kai Johnsson. Depositing organization: Max Planck Institute for Medical Research. Publication: Molecular recording of cellular protein kinase activity with chemical labeling. Sun DE, Ng SW, Zheng Y, Xie S, Schwan N, Breuer P, Hoffmann DC, Michel J, Azorin DD, Boonekamp KE, Winkler F, Wick W, Boutros M, Li Y, Johnsson K. Nat Chem Biol. 2025 Jul 10. doi: 10.1038/s41589-025-01949-6. PubMed 40640555.
Backbone
  Vector backbone: pcDNA5/FRT
  Backbone size w/o insert (bp): 4999
  Vector type: Mammalian Expression
  Selectable markers: Hygromycin
Growth in bacteria
  Bacterial resistance: Ampicillin, 100 μg/mL
  Growth temperature: 37°C
  Growth strain: DH5alpha
  Copy number: High Copy
Gene/Insert
  Gene/Insert name: NES-Kinprola_on-mEGFP
  Species: Synthetic
  Insert size (bp): 2313
  Promoter: CMV
  Tag / fusion protein: NES (N terminal on insert); mEGFP (C terminal on insert)
  Cloning method: Gibson Cloning
Terms and licenses: Academic/Nonprofit Terms; Industry Terms: Not Available to Industry
Depositor comments: Please visit https://doi.org/10.1101/2024.09.11.611894 for bioRxiv preprint.
How to cite: pCDNA5/FRT_CMV_NES-Kinprola_on-mEGFP was a gift from Kai Johnsson (Addgene plasmid # 233355 ; http://n2t.net/addgene:233355 ; RRID:Addgene_233355)
